Addgene plasmid #121448: ACTB-PQR-RFPnols-PQR-loxP-Zeo-loxP
Purpose: To make a stable human recombinant cell line; see right thumbnail map image for PQR annotations
Depositing lab: Brian Chen. Depositing organization: Research Institute of the McGill University Health Centre. Publication: Generating stable cell lines with quantifiable protein production using CRISPR/Cas9-mediated knock-in. Lo CA, Greben AW, Chen BE. Biotechniques. 2017 Apr 1;62(4):165-174. doi: 10.2144/000114534. PubMed 28403807.
Backbone
  Vector backbone: pCMV
  Vector type: Mammalian Expression, CRISPR
Growth in bacteria
  Bacterial resistance: Kanamycin, 50 μg/mL
  Growth temperature: 37°C
  Growth strain: NEB Stable
  Copy number: High Copy
Gene/Insert
  Gene/Insert name: RFPnols-PQR-ZeocinR (alt name: actin beta)
  Species: H. sapiens (human)
  Entrez Gene: ACTB (a.k.a. BKRNS, BNS, BRWS1, CSMH, DDS1, PS1TP5BP1, THC8)
  Cloning method: Gibson Cloning
  Sequencing primers: 5′ n/a
Terms and licenses: Academic/Nonprofit Terms; Industry Terms: Not Available to Industry
How to cite: ACTB-PQR-RFPnols-PQR-loxP-Zeo-loxP was a gift from Brian Chen (Addgene plasmid # 121448 ; http://n2t.net/addgene:121448 ; RRID:Addgene_121448)
