[The description below was written by a language model from this plasmid's Addgene catalogue record and pLannotate feature annotations shown in this document.]
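Description:
ACTB-PQR-RFPnols-PQR-loxP-Zeo-loxP is a roughly 7.2 kb donor (repair template) plasmid for CRISPR/Cas9-mediated knock-in at the human beta-actin (ACTB) locus, intended for making stable recombinant human cell lines. It is built on a pCMV-type mammalian backbone and is propagated in E. coli at high copy from a ColE1/pUC origin under kanamycin selection. The resistance gene is the Tn5 NeoR/KanR cassette, driven by tandem bacterial (bla) and SV40 early promoters and ending in an HSV TK poly(A) signal, so it could also confer G418 resistance in mammalian cells. An f1 origin is also present. No CMV promoter is annotated in either sequence record despite the backbone name.

The payload begins with an actin coding segment. The annotation software matched it to a crayfish actin, which reflects how conserved actins are; the catalogue identifies it as human ACTB, and it presumably serves as the upstream homology region. It is followed by TagRFP-T ("RFPnols" suggests a nucleolar localisation signal, which is not annotated) and then the Streptoalloteichus ble gene conferring Zeocin resistance. The PQR linkers named in the title are not annotated in the feature tables; the record points to the map image for them. In the depositor's system these are protein quantitation reporter separators, which let the upstream protein, the reporter and the marker be produced as separate polypeptides from one transcript, so red fluorescence reports endogenous actin production. The recombinase sites flanking the Zeocin gene are annotated as lox2272 rather than the loxP given in the name; either way, Cre should be able to excise the marker after selection. An unannotated stretch of about 1.3 kb between the second lox site and the SV40 poly(A) signal may hold the downstream homology arm, but the record does not state this. The two sequence records differ by a single nucleotide and in their start position.
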