Features (pLannotate 1.2.2; 15 found; start..end, strand, type, name):
      1..52      +  rep_origin     RSF ori (fragment): Plasmids containing the RSF 1030 origin of replication can be propagated in E. coli cells that contain additional plasmids with compatible origins.
    278..1249    +  CDS            ACT_PROCL: Experimental evidence at protein level: Swiss-Prot protein existence level 1. Actins are highly conserved proteins that are involved in various types of cell motility and are ubiquitously expressed in all eukaryotic cells. From Procambarus clarkii (Red swamp crayfish).
   1316..2047    +  CDS            TagRFP-T: TagRFP-T is a basic (constitutively fluorescent) red fluorescent protein published in 2008, derived from Entacmaea quadricolor. It has low acid sensitivity.
   2161..2194    +  protein_bind   lox2272: Cre-mediated recombination occurs in the 8-bp core sequence (GGATACTT). lox2272 sites are compatible with each other, but incompatible with loxP or loxN sites (Lee and Saito, 1988). Cre recombinase
   2261..2632    +  CDS            ble: BLE_STRHI - Experimental evidence at protein level: Swiss-Prot protein existence level 1. Binding protein with a strong affinity to the bleomycin family of antibiotics. From Streptoalloteichus hindustanus.
   2635..2668    +  protein_bind   lox2272: Cre-mediated recombination occurs in the 8-bp core sequence (GGATACTT). lox2272 sites are compatible with each other, but incompatible with loxP or loxN sites (Lee and Saito, 1988). Cre recombinase
   4010..4131    +  polyA_signal   SV40 poly(A) signal: SV40 polyadenylation signal
   4165..4593    -  rep_origin     f1 ori (sequence partly withheld): f1 bacteriophage origin of replication; arrow indicates direction of (+) strand synthesis
   4620..4724    +  promoter       AmpR promoter: bla
   4726..5083    +  promoter       SV40 promoter: SV40 enhancer and early promoter
   5118..5912    +  CDS            NeoR/KanR: aminoglycoside phosphotransferase from Tn5; aph(3')-II (or nptII); confers resistance to neomycin, kanamycin, and G418 (Geneticin®)
   5933..6085    +  CDS            ble (fragment): BLE_KLEPN - Experimental evidence at protein level: Swiss-Prot protein existence level 1. Binding protein with a strong affinity to the bleomycin family of antibiotics. Binds to CL990; an antimitotic-antibiotic compound. From Klebsiella pneumoniae.
   6144..6191    +  polyA_signal   HSV TK poly(A) signal: herpes simplex virus thymidine kinase polyadenylation signal (Cole and Stacy, 1985)
   6282..6298    -  polyA_signal   bGH poly(A) signal (fragment): bovine growth hormone polyadenylation signal
   6520..7108    +  rep_origin     ori: high-copy-number ColE1/pMB1/pBR322/pUC origin of replication
>Addgene plasmid #121448 | ACTB-PQR-RFPnols-PQR-loxP-Zeo-loxP | addgene full sequence | sequence record 239711 | Addgene NGS Result
ACATGTTCTTTCCTGCGTTATCCCCTGATTCTGTGGATAACCGTATTACCGCCATGCATTAGTTATTAAT
AACACTGGCTCGTGTGACAAGGCCATGAGGCTGGTGTAAAGCGGCCTTGGAGTGTGTATTAAGTAGGCGC
ACAGTAGGTCTGAACAGACTCCCCATCCCAAGACCCCAGCACACTTAGCCGTGTTCTTTGCACTTTCTGC
ATGTCCCCCGTCTGGCCTGGCTGTCCCCAGTGGCTTCCCCAGTGTGACATGGTGCATCTCTGCCTTACAG
ATCATGTTTGAGACCTTCAACACCCCAGCCATGTACGTTGCTATCCAGGCTGTGCTATCCCTGTACGCCT
CTGGCCGTACCACTGGCATCGTGATGGACTCCGGTGACGGGGTCACCCACACTGTGCCCATCTACGAGGG
GTATGCCCTCCCCCATGCCATCCTGCGTCTGGACCTGGCTGGCCGGGACCTGACTGACTACCTCATGAAG
ATCCTCACCGAGCGCGGCTACAGCTTCACCACCACGGCCGAGCGGGAAATCGTGCGTGACATTAAGGAGA
AGCTGTGCTACGTCGCCCTGGACTTCGAGCAAGAGATGGCCACGGCTGCTTCCAGCTCCTCCCTGGAGAA
GAGCTACGAGCTGCCTGACGGCCAGGTCATCACCATTGGCAATGAGCGGTTCCGCTGCCCTGAGGCACTC
TTCCAGCCTTCCTCCCTGGGTGAGTGGAGACTGTCTCCCGGCTCTGCCTGACATGAGGGTTACCCCTCGG
GGCTGTGCTGTGGAAGCTAAGTCCTGCCCTCATTTCCCTCTCAGGCATGGAGTCCTGTGGCATCCACGAA
ACTACCTTCAACTCCATCATGAAGTGTGACGTGGACATCCGCAAAGACCTGTACGCCAACACAGTGCTGT
CTGGCGGCACCACCATGTACCCTGGCATTGCCGACAGGATGCAGAAGGAGATCACTGCCCTGGCACCCAG
CACAATGAAGATCAAGGTGGGTGTCTTTCCTGCCTGAGCTGACCTGGGCAGGTCAGCTGTGGGGTCCTGT
GGTGTGTGGGGAGCTGTCACATCCAGGGTCCTCACTGCCTGTCCCCTTCCCTCCTCAGATCATTGCTCCT
CCTGAGCGCAAGTACTCCGTGTGGATCGGCGGCTCCATCCTGGCCTCGCTGTCCACCTTCCAGCAGATGT
GGATCAGCAAGCAGGAGTATGACGAGTCCGGCCCCTCCATCGTCCACCGCAAATGCTTCGGAAGCGGAGC
GACGAATTTTAGTCTACTAAAACAAGCGGGTGATGTAGAAGAAAACCCTGGACCTATGGTGTCTAAGGGC
GAAGAGCTGATTAAGGAGAACATGCACATGAAGCTGTACATGGAGGGCACCGTGAACAACCACCACTTCA
AGTGCACATCCGAGGGCGAAGGCAAGCCCTACGAGGGCACCCAGACCATGAGAATCAAGGTGGTCGAGGG
CGGCCCTCTCCCCTTCGCCTTCGACATCCTGGCTACCAGCTTCATGTACGGCAGCAGAACCTTCATCAAC
CACACCCAGGGCATCCCCGATTTCTTTAAGCAGTCCTTCCCTGAGGGCTTCACATGGGAGAGAGTCACCA
CATACGAAGACGGGGGCGTGCTGACCGCTACCCAGGACACCAGCCTCCAGGACGGCTGCCTCATCTACAA
CGTCAAGATCAGAGGGGTGAACTTCCCATCCAACGGCCCTGTGATGCAGAAGAAAACACTCGGCTGGGAG
GCCAACACCGAGATGCTGTACCCCGCTGACGGCGGCCTGGAAGGCAGAACCGACATGGCCCTGAAGCTCG
TGGGCGGGGGCCACCTGATCTGCAACTTCAAGACCACATACAGATCCAAGAAACCCGCTAAGAACCTCAA
GATGCCCGGCGTCTACTATGTGGACCACAGACTGGAAAGAATCAAGGAGGCCGACAAAGAGACCTACGTC
GAGCAGCACGAGGTGGCTGTGGCCAGATACTGCGACCTCCCTAGCAAACTGGGGCACAAACTTAATGGCA
TGGACGAGCTGTACAAGGGCAAAAAGAAAGGCCGGACTCAAAAGGAGAAGAAAGCTGCTCGTGCTCGTTC
CAAAGGGAAAAACTCGGATGAAGAAGCCCCCAAGACTGCCCAGAAGAAGTTAAAGCTCTTATAACTTCGT
ATAGGATACTTTATACGAAGTTATGGAAGCGGAGCGACGAATTTTAGTCTACTAAAACAAGCGGGTGATG
TAGAAGAAAACCCTGGACCTATGGCCAAGTTGACCAGTGCCGTTCCGGTGCTCACCGCGCGCGACGTCGC
CGGAGCGGTCGAGTTCTGGACCGACCGGCTCGGGTTCTCCCGGGACTTCGTGGAGGACGACTTCGCCGGT
GTGGTCCGGGACGACGTGACCCTGTTCATCAGCGCGGTCCAGGACCAGGTGGTGCCGGACAACACCCTGG
CCTGGGTGTGGGTGCGCGGCCTGGACGAGCTGTACGCCGAGTGGTCGGAGGTCGTGTCCACGAACTTCCG
GGACGCCTCCGGGCCGGCCATGACCGAGATCGGCGAGCAGCCGTGGGGGCGGGAGTTCGCCCTGCGCGAC
CCGGCCGGCAACTGCGTGCACTTCGTGGCCGAGGAGCAGGACTTATAACTTCGTATAGGATACTTTATAC
GAAGTTATGGAAGCGGAGCGACGAATTTTAGTCTACTGAAACAAGCGGGAGACGTGGAGGAAAACCCTGG
ACCTACCGGTTGCGGCCGCCTCGAGTCTAGAACTAGTTGATCATAGGCGGACTATGACTTAGTTGCGTTA
CACCCTTTCTTGACAAAACCTAACTTGCGCAGAAAACAAGATGAGATTGGCATGGCTTTATTTGTTTTTT
TTGTTTTGTTTTGGTTTTTTTTTTTTTTTTNGGCTTGACTCAGGATTTAAAAACTGGAACGGTGAAGGTG
ACAGCAGTCGGTTGGAGCGAGCATCCCCCAAAGTTCACAATGTGGCCGAGGACTTTGATTGCACATTGTT
GTTTTTTTAATAGTCATTCCAAATATGAGATGCATTGTTACAGGAAGTCCCTTGCCATCCTAAAAGCCAC
CCCACTTCTCTCTAAGGAGAATGGCCCAGTCCTCTCCCAAGTCCACACAGGGGAGGTGATAGCATTGCTT
TCGTGTAAATTATGTAATGCAAAATTTTTTTAATCTTCGCCTTAATACTTTTTTATTTTGTTTTATTTTG
AATGATGAGCCTTCGTGCCCCCCCTTCCCCCTTTTTTGTCCCCCAACTTGAGATGTATGAAGGCTTTTGG
TCTCCCTGGGAGTGGGTGGAGGCAGCCAGGGCTTACCTGTACACTGACTTGAGACCAGTTGAATAAAAGT
GCACACCTTAAAAATGAGGCCAAGTGTGACTTTGTGGTGTGGCTGGGTTGGGGGCAGCAGAGGGTGAACC
CTGCAGGAGGGTGAACCCTGCAAAAGGGTGGGGCAGTGGGGGCCAACTTGTCCTCACCCAGAGTGCAGGT
GTGTGGAGATCCCTCCTGCCTTGACATTGAGCAGCCTTAGAGGGTGGGGGAGGCTCAGGGGTCAGGTCTC
TGTTCCTGCTTATTGGGGAGTTCCTGGCCTGGCCCTTCTATGTCTCCCCAGGTACCCCAGTTTTTCTGGG
TTCACCCAGAGTGCAGATGCTTGAGGAGGTGGGAAGGGACTATTTGGGGGTGTCTGGCTCAGGTGCCATG
CCTCACTGGGGCTGGTTGGCACCTGCATTTCCTGGGAGTGGGGCTGTCTCAGGGTAGCTGGGCACGGTGT
TCCCTTGAGTGGGGGTGTAGTGAGTGTTCCTAGCTGCCACGCCTTTGCCTTCACCTATGGGATCGTGGCT
GTCGGCCTTGAGGGTCAGCCTGGCCCAGGCTCCCATAGGCTTAGGAGAGGCCGCAATTCCTACCTGTTCA
TCCAGACAGAGGGGGACCTGGAATCAAAGTCAAGTTGGGGTAGGGGCCCCCTGAACCTGAAACATAAAAT
GAATGCAATTGTTGTTGTTAACTTGTTTATTGCAGCTTATAATGGTTACAAATAAAGCAATAGCATCACA
AATTTCACAAATAAAGCATTTTTTTCACTGCATTCTAGTTGTGGTTTGTCCAAACTCATCAATGTATCTT
AAGGCGTAAATTGTAAGCGTTAATATTTTGTTAAAATTCGCGTTAAATTTTTGTTAAATCAGCTCATTTT
TTAACCAATAGGCCGAAATCGGCAAAATCCCTTATAAATCAAAAGAATAGACCGAGATAGGGT
[37 nt withheld, positions 4264-4300]
AAAGAACGTGGACTCCAACGTCAAAGG
[49 nt withheld, positions 4328-4376]
T
[91 nt withheld, positions 4378-4468]
G
[124 nt withheld, positions 4470-4593]
CAGGTGGCACTTTTCGGGGAAATGTGCGCGGAACCCCTATTTGTTTATTTTTCTAAATACATTCAAATAT
GTATCCGCTCATGAGACAATAACCCTGATAAATGCTTCAATAATATTGAAAAAGGAAGAGTCCTGAGGCG
GAAAGAACCAGCTGTGGAATGTGTGTCAGTTAGGGTGTGGAAAGTCCCCAGGCTCCCCAGCAGGCAGAAG
TATGCAAAGCATGCATCTCAATTAGTCAGCAACCAGGTGTGGAAAGTCCCCAGGCTCCCCAGCAGGCAGA
AGTATGCAAAGCATGCATCTCAATTAGTCAGCAACCATAGTCCCGCCCCTAACTCCGCCCATCCCGCCCC
TAACTCCGCCCAGTTCCGCCCATTCTCCGCCCCATGGCTGACTAATTTTTTTTATTTATGCAGAGGCCGA
GGCCGCCTCGGCCTCTGAGCTATTCCAGAAGTAGTGAGGAGGCTTTTTTGGAGGCCTAGGCTTTTGCAAA
GATCGATCAAGAGACAGGATGAGGATCGTTTCGCATGATTGAACAAGATGGATTGCACGCAGGTTCTCCG
GCCGCTTGGGTGGAGAGGCTATTCGGCTATGACTGGGCACAACAGACAATCGGCTGCTCTGATGCCGCCG
TGTTCCGGCTGTCAGCGCAGGGGCGCCCGGTTCTTTTTGTCAAGACCGACCTGTCCGGTGCCCTGAATGA
ACTGCAAGACGAGGCAGCGCGGCTATCGTGGCTGGCCACGACGGGCGTTCCTTGCGCAGCTGTGCTCGAC
GTTGTCACTGAAGCGGGAAGGGACTGGCTGCTATTGGGCGAAGTGCCGGGGCAGGATCTCCTGTCATCTC
ACCTTGCTCCTGCCGAGAAAGTATCCATCATGGCTGATGCAATGCGGCGGCTGCATACGCTTGATCCGGC
TACCTGCCCATTCGACCACCAAGCGAAACATCGCATCGAGCGAGCACGTACTCGGATGGAAGCCGGTCTT
GTCGATCAGGATGATCTGGACGAAGAGCATCAGGGGCTCGCGCCAGCCGAACTGTTCGCCAGGCTCAAGG
CGAGCATGCCCGACGGCGAGGATCTCGTCGTGACCCATGGCGATGCCTGCTTGCCGAATATCATGGTGGA
AAATGGCCGCTTTTCTGGATTCATCGACTGTGGCCGGCTGGGTGTGGCGGACCGCTATCAGGACATAGCG
TTGGCTACCCGTGATATTGCTGAAGAGCTTGGCGGCGAATGGGCTGACCGCTTCCTCGTGCTTTACGGTA
TCGCCGCTCCCGATTCGCAGCGCATCGCCTTCTATCGCCTTCTTGACGAGTTCTTCTGAGCGGGACTCTG
GGGTTCGAAATGACCGACCAAGCGACGCCCAACCTGCCATCACGAGATTTCGATTCCACCGCCGCCTTCT
ATGAAAGGTTGGGCTTCGGAATCGTTTTCCGGGACGCCGGCTGGATGATCCTCCAGCGCGGGGATCTCAT
GCTGGAGTTCTTCGCCCACCCTAGGGGGAGGCTAACTGAAACACGGAAGGAGACAATACCGGAAGGAACC
CGCGCTATGACGGCAATAAAAAGACAGAATAAAACGCACGGTGTTGGGTCGTTTGTTCATAAACGCGGGG
TTCGGTCCCAGGGCTGGCACTCTGTCGATACCCCACCGAGACCCCATTGGGGCCAATACGCCCGCGTTTC
TTCCTTTTCCCCACCCCACCCCCCAAGTTCGGGTGAAGGCCCAGGGCTCGCAGCCAACGTCGGGGCGGCA
GGCCCTGCCATAGCCTCAGGTTACTCATATATACTTTAGATTGATTTAAAACTTCATTTTTAATTTAAAA
GGATCTAGGTGAAGATCCTTTTTGATAATCTCATGACCAAAATCCCTTAACGTGAGTTTTCGTTCCACTG
AGCGTCAGACCCCGTAGAAAAGATCAAAGGATCTTCTTGAGATCCTTTTTTTCTGCGCGTAATCTGCTGC
TTGCAAACAAAAAAACCACCGCTACCAGCGGTGGTTTGTTTGCCGGATCAAGAGCTACCAACTCTTTTTC
CGAAGGTAACTGGCTTCAGCAGAGCGCAGATACCAAATACTGTTCTTCTAGTGTAGCCGTAGTTAGGCCA
CCACTTCAAGAACTCTGTAGCACCGCCTACATACCTCGCTCTGCTAATCCTGTTACCAGTGGCTGCTGCC
AGTGGCGATAAGTCGTGTCTTACCGGGTTGGACTCAAGACGATAGTTACCGGATAAGGCGCAGCGGTCGG
GCTGAACGGGGGGTTCGTGCACACAGCCCAGCTTGGAGCGAACGACCTACACCGAACTGAGATACCTACA
GCGTGAGCTATGAGAAAGCGCCACGCTTCCCGAAGGGAGAAAGGCGGACAGGTATCCGGTAAGCGGCAGG
GTCGGAACAGGAGAGCGCACGAGGGAGCTTCCAGGGGGAAACGCCTGGTATCTTTATAGTCCTGTCGGGT
TTCGCCACCTCTGACTTGAGCGTCGATTTTTGTGATGCTCGTCAGGGGGGCGGAGCCTATGGAAAAACGC
CAGCAACGCGGCCTTTTTACGGTTCCTGGCCTTTTGCTGGCCTTTTGCTC
