Features (pLannotate 1.2.2; 14 found; start..end, strand, type, name):
      1..589     +  rep_origin     ori: high-copy-number ColE1/pMB1/pBR322/pUC origin of replication
    922..1893    +  CDS            ACT_PROCL: Experimental evidence at protein level: Swiss-Prot protein existence level 1. Actins are highly conserved proteins that are involved in various types of cell motility and are ubiquitously expressed in all eukaryotic cells. From Procambarus clarkii (Red swamp crayfish).
   1960..2691    +  CDS            TagRFP-T: TagRFP-T is a basic (constitutively fluorescent) red fluorescent protein published in 2008, derived from Entacmaea quadricolor. It has low acid sensitivity.
   2805..2838    +  protein_bind   lox2272: Cre-mediated recombination occurs in the 8-bp core sequence (GGATACTT). lox2272 sites are compatible with each other, but incompatible with loxP or loxN sites (Lee and Saito, 1988). Cre recombinase
   2905..3276    +  CDS            ble: BLE_STRHI - Experimental evidence at protein level: Swiss-Prot protein existence level 1. Binding protein with a strong affinity to the bleomycin family of antibiotics. From Streptoalloteichus hindustanus.
   3277..3310    +  protein_bind   lox2272: Cre-mediated recombination occurs in the 8-bp core sequence (GGATACTT). lox2272 sites are compatible with each other, but incompatible with loxP or loxN sites (Lee and Saito, 1988). Cre recombinase
   4653..4774    +  polyA_signal   SV40 poly(A) signal: SV40 polyadenylation signal
   4808..5236    -  rep_origin     f1 ori (sequence partly withheld): f1 bacteriophage origin of replication; arrow indicates direction of (+) strand synthesis
   5263..5367    +  promoter       AmpR promoter: bla
   5369..5726    +  promoter       SV40 promoter: SV40 enhancer and early promoter
   5761..6555    +  CDS            NeoR/KanR: aminoglycoside phosphotransferase from Tn5; aph(3')-II (or nptII); confers resistance to neomycin, kanamycin, and G418 (Geneticin®)
   6576..6728    +  CDS            ble (fragment): BLE_KLEPN - Experimental evidence at protein level: Swiss-Prot protein existence level 1. Binding protein with a strong affinity to the bleomycin family of antibiotics. Binds to CL990; an antimitotic-antibiotic compound. From Klebsiella pneumoniae.
   6787..6834    +  polyA_signal   HSV TK poly(A) signal: herpes simplex virus thymidine kinase polyadenylation signal (Cole and Stacy, 1985)
   6925..6941    -  polyA_signal   bGH poly(A) signal (fragment): bovine growth hormone polyadenylation signal
>Addgene plasmid #121448 | ACTB-PQR-RFPnols-PQR-loxP-Zeo-loxP | addgene full sequence | sequence record 325873 | Addgene NGS Result
TTGAGATCCTTTTTTTCTGCGCGTAATCTGCTGCTTGCAAACAAAAAAACCACCGCTACCAGCGGTGGTT
TGTTTGCCGGATCAAGAGCTACCAACTCTTTTTCCGAAGGTAACTGGCTTCAGCAGAGCGCAGATACCAA
ATACTGTTCTTCTAGTGTAGCCGTAGTTAGGCCACCACTTCAAGAACTCTGTAGCACCGCCTACATACCT
CGCTCTGCTAATCCTGTTACCAGTGGCTGCTGCCAGTGGCGATAAGTCGTGTCTTACCGGGTTGGACTCA
AGACGATAGTTACCGGATAAGGCGCAGCGGTCGGGCTGAACGGGGGGTTCGTGCACACAGCCCAGCTTGG
AGCGAACGACCTACACCGAACTGAGATACCTACAGCGTGAGCTATGAGAAAGCGCCACGCTTCCCGAAGG
GAGAAAGGCGGACAGGTATCCGGTAAGCGGCAGGGTCGGAACAGGAGAGCGCACGAGGGAGCTTCCAGGG
GGAAACGCCTGGTATCTTTATAGTCCTGTCGGGTTTCGCCACCTCTGACTTGAGCGTCGATTTTTGTGAT
GCTCGTCAGGGGGGCGGAGCCTATGGAAAAACGCCAGCAACGCGGCCTTTTTACGGTTCCTGGCCTTTTG
CTGGCCTTTTGCTCACATGTTCTTTCCTGCGTTATCCCCTGATTCTGTGGATAACCGTATTACCGCCATG
CATTAGTTATTAATAACACTGGCTCGTGTGACAAGGCCATGAGGCTGGTGTAAAGCGGCCTTGGAGTGTG
TATTAAGTAGGCGCACAGTAGGTCTGAACAGACTCCCCATCCCAAGACCCCAGCACACTTAGCCGTGTTC
TTTGCACTTTCTGCATGTCCCCCGTCTGGCCTGGCTGTCCCCAGTGGCTTCCCCAGTGTGACATGGTGCA
TCTCTGCCTTACAGATCATGTTTGAGACCTTCAACACCCCAGCCATGTACGTTGCTATCCAGGCTGTGCT
ATCCCTGTACGCCTCTGGCCGTACCACTGGCATCGTGATGGACTCCGGTGACGGGGTCACCCACACTGTG
CCCATCTACGAGGGGTATGCCCTCCCCCATGCCATCCTGCGTCTGGACCTGGCTGGCCGGGACCTGACTG
ACTACCTCATGAAGATCCTCACCGAGCGCGGCTACAGCTTCACCACCACGGCCGAGCGGGAAATCGTGCG
TGACATTAAGGAGAAGCTGTGCTACGTCGCCCTGGACTTCGAGCAAGAGATGGCCACGGCTGCTTCCAGC
TCCTCCCTGGAGAAGAGCTACGAGCTGCCTGACGGCCAGGTCATCACCATTGGCAATGAGCGGTTCCGCT
GCCCTGAGGCACTCTTCCAGCCTTCCTCCCTGGGTGAGTGGAGACTGTCTCCCGGCTCTGCCTGACATGA
GGGTTACCCCTCGGGGCTGTGCTGTGGAAGCTAAGTCCTGCCCTCATTTCCCTCTCAGGCATGGAGTCCT
GTGGCATCCACGAAACTACCTTCAACTCCATCATGAAGTGTGACGTGGACATCCGCAAAGACCTGTACGC
CAACACAGTGCTGTCTGGCGGCACCACCATGTACCCTGGCATTGCCGACAGGATGCAGAAGGAGATCACT
GCCCTGGCACCCAGCACAATGAAGATCAAGGTGGGTGTCTTTCCTGCCTGAGCTGACCTGGGCAGGTCAG
CTGTGGGGTCCTGTGGTGTGTGGGGAGCTGTCACATCCAGGGTCCTCACTGCCTGTCCCCTTCCCTCCTC
AGATCATTGCTCCTCCTGAGCGCAAGTACTCCGTGTGGATCGGCGGCTCCATCCTGGCCTCGCTGTCCAC
CTTCCAGCAGATGTGGATCAGCAAGCAGGAGTATGACGAGTCCGGCCCCTCCATCGTCCACCGCAAATGC
TTCGGAAGCGGAGCGACGAATTTTAGTCTACTAAAACAAGCGGGTGATGTAGAAGAAAACCCTGGACCTA
TGGTGTCTAAGGGCGAAGAGCTGATTAAGGAGAACATGCACATGAAGCTGTACATGGAGGGCACCGTGAA
CAACCACCACTTCAAGTGCACATCCGAGGGCGAAGGCAAGCCCTACGAGGGCACCCAGACCATGAGAATC
AAGGTGGTCGAGGGCGGCCCTCTCCCCTTCGCCTTCGACATCCTGGCTACCAGCTTCATGTACGGCAGCA
GAACCTTCATCAACCACACCCAGGGCATCCCCGATTTCTTTAAGCAGTCCTTCCCTGAGGGCTTCACATG
GGAGAGAGTCACCACATACGAAGACGGGGGCGTGCTGACCGCTACCCAGGACACCAGCCTCCAGGACGGC
TGCCTCATCTACAACGTCAAGATCAGAGGGGTGAACTTCCCATCCAACGGCCCTGTGATGCAGAAGAAAA
CACTCGGCTGGGAGGCCAACACCGAGATGCTGTACCCCGCTGACGGCGGCCTGGAAGGCAGAACCGACAT
GGCCCTGAAGCTCGTGGGCGGGGGCCACCTGATCTGCAACTTCAAGACCACATACAGATCCAAGAAACCC
GCTAAGAACCTCAAGATGCCCGGCGTCTACTATGTGGACCACAGACTGGAAAGAATCAAGGAGGCCGACA
AAGAGACCTACGTCGAGCAGCACGAGGTGGCTGTGGCCAGATACTGCGACCTCCCTAGCAAACTGGGGCA
CAAACTTAATGGCATGGACGAGCTGTACAAGGGCAAAAAGAAAGGCCGGACTCAAAAGGAGAAGAAAGCT
GCTCGTGCTCGTTCCAAAGGGAAAAACTCGGATGAAGAAGCCCCCAAGACTGCCCAGAAGAAGTTAAAGC
TCTTATAACTTCGTATAGGATACTTTATACGAAGTTATGGAAGCGGAGCGACGAATTTTAGTCTACTAAA
ACAAGCGGGTGATGTAGAAGAAAACCCTGGACCTATGGCCAAGTTGACCAGTGCCGTTCCGGTGCTCACC
GCGCGCGACGTCGCCGGAGCGGTCGAGTTCTGGACCGACCGGCTCGGGTTCTCCCGGGACTTCGTGGAGG
ACGACTTCGCCGGTGTGGTCCGGGACGACGTGACCCTGTTCATCAGCGCGGTCCAGGACCAGGTGGTGCC
GGACAACACCCTGGCCTGGGTGTGGGTGCGCGGCCTGGACGAGCTGTACGCCGAGTGGTCGGAGGTCGTG
TCCACGAACTTCCGGGACGCCTCCGGGCCGGCCATGACCGAGATCGGCGAGCAGCCGTGGGGGCGGGAGT
TCGCCCTGCGCGACCCGGCCGGCAACTGCGTGCACTTCGTGGCCGAGGAGCAGGACATAACTTCGTATAG
GATACTTTATACGAAGTTATTTGGAAGCGGAGCGACGAATTTTAGTCTACTGAAACAAGCGGGAGACGTG
GAGGAAAACCCTGGACCTACCGGTTGCGGCCGCCTCGAGTCTAGAACTAGTTGATCATAGGCGGACTATG
ACTTAGTTGCGTTACACCCTTTCTTGACAAAACCTAACTTGCGCAGAAAACAAGATGAGATTGGCATGGC
TTTATTTGTTTTTTTTGTTTTGTTTTGGTTTTTTTTTTTTTTTTGGCTTGACTCAGGATTTAAAAACTGG
AACGGTGAAGGTGACAGCAGTCGGTTGGAGCGAGCATCCCCCAAAGTTCACAATGTGGCCGAGGACTTTG
ATTGCACATTGTTGTTTTTTTAATAGTCATTCCAAATATGAGATGCATTGTTACAGGAAGTCCCTTGCCA
TCCTAAAAGCCACCCCACTTCTCTCTAAGGAGAATGGCCCAGTCCTCTCCCAAGTCCACACAGGGGAGGT
GATAGCATTGCTTTCGTGTAAATTATGTAATGCAAAATTTTTTTAATCTTCGCCTTAATACTTTTTTATT
TTGTTTTATTTTGAATGATGAGCCTTCGTGCCCCCCCTTCCCCCTTTTTTGTCCCCCAACTTGAGATGTA
TGAAGGCTTTTGGTCTCCCTGGGAGTGGGTGGAGGCAGCCAGGGCTTACCTGTACACTGACTTGAGACCA
GTTGAATAAAAGTGCACACCTTAAAAATGAGGCCAAGTGTGACTTTGTGGTGTGGCTGGGTTGGGGGCAG
CAGAGGGTGAACCCTGCAGGAGGGTGAACCCTGCAAAAGGGTGGGGCAGTGGGGGCCAACTTGTCCTCAC
CCAGAGTGCAGGTGTGTGGAGATCCCTCCTGCCTTGACATTGAGCAGCCTTAGAGGGTGGGGGAGGCTCA
GGGGTCAGGTCTCTGTTCCTGCTTATTGGGGAGTTCCTGGCCTGGCCCTTCTATGTCTCCCCAGGTACCC
CAGTTTTTCTGGGTTCACCCAGAGTGCAGATGCTTGAGGAGGTGGGAAGGGACTATTTGGGGGTGTCTGG
CTCAGGTGCCATGCCTCACTGGGGCTGGTTGGCACCTGCATTTCCTGGGAGTGGGGCTGTCTCAGGGTAG
CTGGGCACGGTGTTCCCTTGAGTGGGGGTGTAGTGAGTGTTCCTAGCTGCCACGCCTTTGCCTTCACCTA
TGGGATCGTGGCTGTCGGCCTTGAGGGTCAGCCTGGCCCAGGCTCCCATAGGCTTAGGAGAGGCCGCAAT
TCCTACCTGTTCATCCAGACAGAGGGGGACCTGGAATCAAAGTCAAGTTGGGGTAGGGGCCCCCTGAACC
TGAAACATAAAATGAATGCAATTGTTGTTGTTAACTTGTTTATTGCAGCTTATAATGGTTACAAATAAAG
CAATAGCATCACAAATTTCACAAATAAAGCATTTTTTTCACTGCATTCTAGTTGTGGTTTGTCCAAACTC
ATCAATGTATCTTAAGGCGTAAATTGTAAGCGTTAATATTTTGTTAAAATTCGCGTTAAATTTTTGTTAA
ATCAGCTCATTTTTTAACCAATAGGCCGAAATCGGCAAAATCCCTTATAAATCAAAAGAATAGACCGAGA
TAGGGT
[37 nt withheld, positions 4907-4943]
AAAGAACGTGGACTCCAACGTCAAAGG
[49 nt withheld, positions 4971-5019]
T
[91 nt withheld, positions 5021-5111]
G
[124 nt withheld, positions 5113-5236]
CAGGTGGCACTTTTCGGGGAAATGTGCGCGGAACCCCTATTTGTTTATTTTTCTAAATACATTCAAATAT
GTATCCGCTCATGAGACAATAACCCTGATAAATGCTTCAATAATATTGAAAAAGGAAGAGTCCTGAGGCG
GAAAGAACCAGCTGTGGAATGTGTGTCAGTTAGGGTGTGGAAAGTCCCCAGGCTCCCCAGCAGGCAGAAG
TATGCAAAGCATGCATCTCAATTAGTCAGCAACCAGGTGTGGAAAGTCCCCAGGCTCCCCAGCAGGCAGA
AGTATGCAAAGCATGCATCTCAATTAGTCAGCAACCATAGTCCCGCCCCTAACTCCGCCCATCCCGCCCC
TAACTCCGCCCAGTTCCGCCCATTCTCCGCCCCATGGCTGACTAATTTTTTTTATTTATGCAGAGGCCGA
GGCCGCCTCGGCCTCTGAGCTATTCCAGAAGTAGTGAGGAGGCTTTTTTGGAGGCCTAGGCTTTTGCAAA
GATCGATCAAGAGACAGGATGAGGATCGTTTCGCATGATTGAACAAGATGGATTGCACGCAGGTTCTCCG
GCCGCTTGGGTGGAGAGGCTATTCGGCTATGACTGGGCACAACAGACAATCGGCTGCTCTGATGCCGCCG
TGTTCCGGCTGTCAGCGCAGGGGCGCCCGGTTCTTTTTGTCAAGACCGACCTGTCCGGTGCCCTGAATGA
ACTGCAAGACGAGGCAGCGCGGCTATCGTGGCTGGCCACGACGGGCGTTCCTTGCGCAGCTGTGCTCGAC
GTTGTCACTGAAGCGGGAAGGGACTGGCTGCTATTGGGCGAAGTGCCGGGGCAGGATCTCCTGTCATCTC
ACCTTGCTCCTGCCGAGAAAGTATCCATCATGGCTGATGCAATGCGGCGGCTGCATACGCTTGATCCGGC
TACCTGCCCATTCGACCACCAAGCGAAACATCGCATCGAGCGAGCACGTACTCGGATGGAAGCCGGTCTT
GTCGATCAGGATGATCTGGACGAAGAGCATCAGGGGCTCGCGCCAGCCGAACTGTTCGCCAGGCTCAAGG
CGAGCATGCCCGACGGCGAGGATCTCGTCGTGACCCATGGCGATGCCTGCTTGCCGAATATCATGGTGGA
AAATGGCCGCTTTTCTGGATTCATCGACTGTGGCCGGCTGGGTGTGGCGGACCGCTATCAGGACATAGCG
TTGGCTACCCGTGATATTGCTGAAGAGCTTGGCGGCGAATGGGCTGACCGCTTCCTCGTGCTTTACGGTA
TCGCCGCTCCCGATTCGCAGCGCATCGCCTTCTATCGCCTTCTTGACGAGTTCTTCTGAGCGGGACTCTG
GGGTTCGAAATGACCGACCAAGCGACGCCCAACCTGCCATCACGAGATTTCGATTCCACCGCCGCCTTCT
ATGAAAGGTTGGGCTTCGGAATCGTTTTCCGGGACGCCGGCTGGATGATCCTCCAGCGCGGGGATCTCAT
GCTGGAGTTCTTCGCCCACCCTAGGGGGAGGCTAACTGAAACACGGAAGGAGACAATACCGGAAGGAACC
CGCGCTATGACGGCAATAAAAAGACAGAATAAAACGCACGGTGTTGGGTCGTTTGTTCATAAACGCGGGG
TTCGGTCCCAGGGCTGGCACTCTGTCGATACCCCACCGAGACCCCATTGGGGCCAATACGCCCGCGTTTC
TTCCTTTTCCCCACCCCACCCCCCAAGTTCGGGTGAAGGCCCAGGGCTCGCAGCCAACGTCGGGGCGGCA
GGCCCTGCCATAGCCTCAGGTTACTCATATATACTTTAGATTGATTTAAAACTTCATTTTTAATTTAAAA
GGATCTAGGTGAAGATCCTTTTTGATAATCTCATGACCAAAATCCCTTAACGTGAGTTTTCGTTCCACTG
AGCGTCAGACCCCGTAGAAAAGATCAAAGGATCTTC
